>Addgene plasmid #231204 | CA-0192 CMVTO-Renin(mouse)-ECL-CD4-tevs-RXR6.2 | addgene full sequence | sequence record 459401 | Addgene NGS Result
TGCGGTGGGCTCTATGGAGATCTATCGATGTTCTGGGGATGCGGTGGGCTCTATGGCTTCTGAGGCGGAA
AGAACCAGCTGGGGCTCTAGGGGGTATCCCC
[124 nt withheld, positions 102-225]
C
[91 nt withheld, positions 227-317]
AGGGTGATGGTTCACGTACCTAGAAGTTCCTATTCCGAAGTTCCTATTCTCTAGAAAGTATAGGAACTTC
CTTGGCCAAAAAGCCTGAACTCACCGCGACGTCTGTCGAGAAGTTTCTGATCGAAAAGTTCGACAGCGTC
TCCGACCTGATGCAGCTCTCGGAGGGCGAAGAATCTCGTGCTTTCAGCTTCGATGTAGGAGGGCGTGGAT
ATGTCCTGCGGGTAAATAGCTGCGCCGATGGTTTCTACAAAGATCGTTATGTTTATCGGCACTTTGCATC
GGCCGCGCTCCCGATTCCGGAAGTGCTTGACATTGGGGAATTCAGCGAGAGCCTGACCTATTGCATCTCC
CGCCGTGCACAGGGTGTCACGTTGCAAGACCTGCCTGAAACCGAACTGCCCGCTGTTCTGCAGCCGGTCG
CGGAGGCCATGGATGCGATCGCTGCGGCCGATCTTAGCCAGACGAGCGGGTTCGGCCCATTCGGACCGCA
AGGAATCGGTCAATACACTACATGGCGTGATTTCATATGCGCGATTGCTGATCCCCATGTGTATCACTGG
CAAACTGTGATGGACGACACCGTCAGTGCGTCCGTCGCGCAGGCTCTCGATGAGCTGATGCTTTGGGCCG
AGGACTGCCCCGAAGTCCGGCACCTCGTGCACGCGGATTTCGGCTCCAACAATGTCCTGACGGACAATGG
CCGCATAACAGCGGTCATTGACTGGAGCGAGGCGATGTTCGGGGATTCCCAATACGAGGTCGCCAACATC
TTCTTCTGGAGGCCGTGGTTGGCTTGTATGGAGCAGCAGACGCGCTACTTCGAGCGGAGGCATCCGGAGC
TTGCAGGATCGCCGCGGCTCCGGGCGTATATGCTCCGCATTGGTCTTGACCAACTCTATCAGAGCTTGGT
TGACGGCAATTTCGATGATGCAGCTTGGGCGCAGGGTCGATGCGACGCAATCGTCCGATCCGGAGCCGGG
ACTGTCGGGCGTACACAAATCGCCCGCAGAAGCGCGGCCGTCTGGACCGATGGCTGTGTAGAAGTACTCG
CCGATAGTGGAAACCGACGCCCCAGCACTCGTCCGAGGGCAAAGGAATAGCACGTACTACGAGATTTCGA
TTCCACCGCCGCCTTCTATGAAAGGTTGGGCTTCGGAATCGTTTTCCGGGACGCCGGCTGGATGATCCTC
CAGCGCGGGGATCTCATGCTGGAGTTCTTCGCCCACCCCAACTTGTTTATTGCAGCTTATAATGGTTACA
AATAAAGCAATAGCATCACAAATTTCACAAATAAAGCATTTTTTTCACTGCATTCTAGTTGTGGTTTGTC
CAAACTCATCAATGTATCTTATCATGTCTGTATACCGTCGACCTCTAGCTAGAGCTTGGCGTAATCATGG
TCATAGCTGTTTCCTGTGTGAAATTGTTATCCGCTCACAATTCCACACAACATACGAGCCGGAAGCATAA
AGTGTAAAGCCTGGGGTGCCTAATGAGTGAGCTAACTCACATTAATTGCGTTGCGCTCACTGCCCGCTTT
CCAGTCGGGAAACCTGTCGTGCCAGCTGCATTAATGAATCGGCCAACGCGCGGGGAGAGGCGGTTTGCGT
ATTGGGCGCTCTTCCGCTTCCTCGCTCACTGACTCGCTGCGCTCGGTCGTTCGGCTGCGGCGAGCGGTAT
CAGCTCACTCAAAGGCGGTAATACGGTTATCCACAGAATCAGGGGATAACGCAGGAAAGAACATGTGAGC
AAAAGGCCAGCAAAAGGCCAGGAACCGTAAAAAGGCCGCGTTGCTGGCGTTTTTCCATAGGCTCCGCCCC
CCTGACGAGCATCACAAAAATCGACGCTCAAGTCAGAGGTGGCGAAACCCGACAGGACTATAAAGATACC
AGGCGTTTCCCCCTGGAAGCTCCCTCGTGCGCTCTCCTGTTCCGACCCTGCCGCTTACCGGATACCTGTC
CGCCTTTCTCCCTTCGGGAAGCGTGGCGCTTTCTCATAGCTCACGCTGTAGGTATCTCAGTTCGGTGTAG
GTCGTTCGCTCCAAGCTGGGCTGTGTGCACGAACCCCCCGTTCAGCCCGACCGCTGCGCCTTATCCGGTA
ACTATCGTCTTGAGTCCAACCCGGTAAGACACGACTTATCGCCACTGGCAGCAGCCACTGGTAACAGGAT
TAGCAGAGCGAGGTATGTAGGCGGTGCTACAGAGTTCTTGAAGTGGTGGCCTAACTACGGCTACACTAGA
AGAACAGTATTTGGTATCTGCGCTCTGCTGAAGCCAGTTACCTTCGGAAAAAGAGTTGGTAGCTCTTGAT
CCGGCAAACAAACCACCGCTGGTAGCGGTGGTTTTTTTGTTTGCAAGCAGCAGATTACGCGCAGAAAAAA
AGGATCTCAAGAAGATCCTTTGATCTTTTCTACGGGGTCTGACGCTCAGTGGAACGAAAACTCACGTTAA
GGGATTTTGGTCATGAGATTATCAAAAAGGATCTTCACCTAGATCCTTTTAAATTAAAAATGAAGTTTTA
AATCAATCTAAAGTATATATGAGTAAACTTGGTCTGACAGTTACCAATGCTTAATCAGTGAGGCACCTAT
CTCAGCGATCTGTCTATTTCGTTCATCCATAGTTGCCTGACTCCCCGTCGTGTAGATAACTACGATACGG
GAGGGCTTACCATCTGGCCCCAGTGCTGCAATGATACCGCGAGACCCACGCTCACCGGCTCCAGATTTAT
CAGCAATAAACCAGCCAGCCGGAAGGGCCGAGCGCAGAAGTGGTCCTGCAACTTTATCCGCCTCCATCCA
GTCTATTAATTGTTGCCGGGAAGCTAGAGTAAGTAGTTCGCCAGTTAATAGTTTGCGCAACGTTGTTGCC
ATTGCTACAGGCATCGTGGTGTCACGCTCGTCGTTTGGTATGGCTTCATTCAGCTCCGGTTCCCAACGAT
CAAGGCGAGTTACATGATCCCCCATGTTGTGCAAAAAAGCGGTTAGCTCCTTCGGTCCTCCGATCGTTGT
CAGAAGTAAGTTGGCCGCAGTGTTATCACTCATGGTTATGGCAGCACTGCATAATTCTCTTACTGTCATG
CCATCCGTAAGATGCTTTTCTGTGACTGGTGAGTACTCAACCAAGTCATTCTGAGAATAGTGTATGCGGC
GACCGAGTTGCTCTTGCCCGGCGTCAATACGGGATAATACCGCGCCACATAGCAGAACTTTAAAAGTGCT
CATCATTGGAAAACGTTCTTCGGGGCGAAAACTCTCAAGGATCTTACCGCTGTTGAGATCCAGTTCGATG
TAACCCACTCGTGCACCCAACTGATCTTCAGCATCTTTTACTTTCACCAGCGTTTCTGGGTGAGCAAAAA
CAGGAAGGCAAAATGCCGCAAAAAAGGGAATAAGGGCGACACGGAAATGTTGAATACTCATACTCTTCCT
TTTTCAATATTATTGAAGCATTTATCAGGGTTATTGTCTCATGAGCGGATACATATTTGAATGTATTTAG
AAAAATAAACAAATAGGGGTTCCGCGCACATTTCCCCGAAAAGTGCCACCTGACGTCGACGGATCGGGAG
ATCTCCCGATCCCCTATGGTGCACTCTCAGTACAATCTGCTCTGATGCCGCATAGTTAAGCCAGTATCTG
CTCCCTGCTTGTGTGTTGGAGGTCGCTGAGTAGTGCGCGAGCAAAATTTAAGCTACAACAAGGCAAGGCT
TGACCGACAATTGCATGAAGAATCTGCTTAGGGTTAGGCGTTTTGCGCTGCTTCGTACGGGCCAGATATA
CGCGTTGACATTGATTATTGACTAGTTATTAATAGTAATCAATTACGGGGTCATTAGTTCATAGCCCATA
TATGGAGTTCCGCGTTACATAACTTACGGTAAATGGCCCGCCTGGCTGACCGCCCAACGACCCCCGCCCA
TTGACGTCAATAATGACGTATGTTCCCATAGTAACGCCAATAGGGACTTTCCATTGACGTCAATGGGTGG
AGTATTTACGGTAAACTGCCCACTTGGCAGTACATCAAGTGTATCATATGCCAAGTACGCCCCCTATTGA
CGTCAATGACGGTAAATGGCCCGCCTGGCATTATGCCCAGTACATGACCTTATGGGACTTTCCTACTTGG
CAGTACATCTACGTATTAGTCATCGCTATTACCATGGTGATGCGGTTTTGGCAGTACATCAATGGGCGTG
GATAGCGGTTTGACTCACGGGGATTTCCAAGTCTCCACCCCATTGACGTCAATGGGAGTTTGTTTTGGCA
CCAAAATCAACGGGACTTTCCAAAATGTCGTAACAACTCCGCCCCATTGACGCAAATGGGCGGTAGGCGT
GTACGGTGGGAGGTCTATATAAGCAGAGCTCTCCCTATCAGTGATAGAGATCTCCCTATCAGTGATAGAG
ATCGTCGACGAGCTCGTTTAGTGAACCGTCAGATCGCCTGGAGACGCCATCCACGCTGTTTTGACCTCCA
TAGAAGACACCGGGACCGATCCAGCCTCCGGACTCTAGCGTTTAAACTTAAGCTTCGCCACCATGGATCG
CCGTCGAATGCCACTCTGGGCTCTCTTGCTGTTATGGAGTCCCTGTACCTTTTCCGCTAGCCCAGTGGTG
CTAACTAATTACTTGAATACACAGTATTACGGCGAGATTGGCATCGGAACGCCACCGCAAACGTTCAAGG
TCATATTTGATACAGGGAGTGCTAACTTATGGGTGCCTAGCACTAAATGCAGTAGGCTGTACCTGGCCTG
CGGCATCCACTCACTCTACGAATCTAGCGACTCGTCTAGTTACATGGAGAACGGATCTGACTTTACAATC
CATTACGGAAGTGGTAGAGTAAAAGGGTTCTTGTCCCAGGATAGTGTGACCGTTGGCGGCATTACAGTGA
CCCAGACCTTTGGGGAGGTCACAGAGCTGCCTCTAATTCCATTTATGCTCGCAAAATTCGACGGGGTGCT
GGGCATGGGCTTTCCAGCACAAGCCGTGGGGGGTGTAACTCCTGTGTTTGACCACATCCTGTCTCAGGGT
GTGCTGAAGGAAGAAGTCTTCTCAGTGTATTACAACAGGGGTAGCCATTTACTGGGGGGTGAGGTTGTGT
TGGGAGGTTCCGACCCCCAGCATTATCAGGGGAATTTCCACTACGTGTCAATTTCAAAGACAGATTCCTG
GCAGATCACAATGAAGGGGGTGTCGGTGGGCAGCAGCACCCTGCTGTGCGAAGAAGGGTGTGCCGTAGTT
GTCGACACCGGCTCTAGCTTCATTTCTGCCCCGACAAGCTCCCTGAAGCTCATCATGCAGGCACTGGGAG
CTAAAGAGAAGAGAATAGAGGAATATGTGGTTAATTGCTCCCAAGTCCCCACCCTGCCAGATATATCTTT
CGACCTAGGAGGCAGAGCCTACACTCTGTCCAGCACTGATTATGTCCTGCAGTATCCTAATAGGCGGGAT
AAACTCTGTACGCTCGCTCTGCACGCCATGGATATTCCTCCCCCTACCGGCCCCGTCTGGGTTCTCGGCG
CTACCTTTATCCGCAAGTTCTATACAGAATTCGACCGACACAACAACCGGATCGGATTCGCCTTGGCGCG
GGGCGCCGGGACAGGAGGGTCTGGGGGTGGCACTGGCGGATCTGGAGGAGACTACAAGGACGATGACGAC
AACGGCGGATCGGGGGGGTCTGGTGGTAGTGGCGGTTCGGGGGGAGGCACAGGTGGATCCATGGCTCTCA
TTGTCTTGGGCGGTGTGGCCGGGTTACTGCTGTTCATCGGACTTGGCATATTTTTCGGGGGCGGCTCTCT
CGAGAACTTGTACTTCCAGAGTGGCAGTGGAGGTACCCTTCTCGAAGCCCTGACCTTAGCCAGTGCACGG
GGACCCCTGAGGAAGAGATCTGTGCCAATGGCTAAGGCGAAACCGAAATTCTCCATCTCACCTGACAGCT
TGAGCTAGGGCCCGAACAAAAACTCATCTCAGAAGAGGATCTGAATAGCGCCGTCGACCATCATCATAAT
CATCATTGAGTTTAAACCCGCTGATCAGCCTCGACTGTGCCTTCTAGTTGCCAGCCATCTGTTGTTTGCC
CCTCCCCCGTGCCTTCCTTGACCCTGGAAGGTGCCACTCCCACTGTCCTTTCCTAATAAAATGAGGAAAT
TGCATCGCATTGTCTGAGTAGGTGTCATTCTATTCTGGGGGGTGGGGTGGGGCAGGACAGCAAGGGGGAG
GATTGGGAAGACAATAGCAGGCATGCTGGGGA
Features (pLannotate 1.2.2; 24 found; start..end, strand, type, name):
     33..56      +  polyA_signal   bGH poly(A) signal (fragment): bovine growth hormone polyadenylation signal
     60..81      +  promoter       SV40 promoter (fragment): SV40 enhancer and early promoter
    102..335     +  rep_origin     f1 ori (fragment) (sequence partly withheld): f1 bacteriophage origin of replication; arrow indicates direction of (+) strand synthesis
    340..387     +  protein_bind   FRT: FLP-mediated recombination occurs in the 8-bp core sequence TCTAGAAA (Turan and Bode, 2011). FLP recombinase from the Saccharomyces cerevisiae 2μ plasmid
    395..1417    +  CDS            HygR: aminoglycoside phosphotransferase from E. coli; aph(4)-Ia; confers resistance to hygromycin
   1427..1552    +  CDS            ble (fragment): BLE_KLEPN - Experimental evidence at protein level: Swiss-Prot protein existence level 1. Binding protein with a strong affinity to the bleomycin family of antibiotics. Binds to CL990; an antimitotic-antibiotic compound. From Klebsiella pneumoniae.
   1547..1668    +  polyA_signal   SV40 poly(A) signal: SV40 polyadenylation signal
   1741..1757    -  protein_bind   lac operator: The lac repressor binds to the lac operator to inhibit transcription in E. coli. This inhibition can be relieved by adding lactose or isopropyl-β-D-thiogalactopyranoside (IPTG). lac repressor encoded by lacI
   1765..1795    -  promoter       lac promoter: promoter for the E. coli lac operon
   1810..1831    -  protein_bind   CAP binding site: CAP binding activates transcription in the presence of cAMP. E. coli catabolite activator protein
   1844..1936    -  CDS            lacI (fragment): lac repressor; lacI; The lac repressor binds to the lac operator to inhibit transcription in E. coli. This inhibition can be relieved by adding lactose or isopropyl-β-D-thiogalactopyranoside (IPTG).
   2119..2707    -  rep_origin     ori: high-copy-number ColE1/pMB1/pBR322/pUC origin of replication
   2878..3738    -  CDS            AmpR: β-lactamase; bla; confers resistance to ampicillin, carbenicillin, and related antibiotics
   3739..3843    -  promoter       AmpR promoter: bla
   3902..3954    -  misc_feature   bom (fragment): basis of mobility region from pBR322
   4104..4483    +  enhancer       CMV enhancer: human cytomegalovirus immediate early enhancer
   4484..4687    +  promoter       CMV promoter: human cytomegalovirus (CMV) immediate early promoter
   4689..4708    +  promoter       PLtetO-1 promoter (fragment): modified phage lambda PL promoter with tet operator sites (Lutz and Bujard, 1997)
   4710..4729    +  promoter       PLtetO-1 promoter (fragment): modified phage lambda PL promoter with tet operator sites (Lutz and Bujard, 1997)
   4737..4770    +  promoter       TRE3GV promoter (fragment): 3rd-generation Tet-responsive promoter that can be activated by binding of Tet-On® 3G, optimized for retroviral and lentiviral vectors
   4860..5918    +  CDS            Ren1 (fragment): RENI1_MOUSE - Also known as Ren, Ren-1. Experimental evidence at protein level: Swiss-Prot protein existence level 1. Renin is a highly specific endopeptidase, whose only known function is to generate angiotensin I from angiotensinogen in the plasma, initiating a cascade of reactions that produce an elevation of blood pressure and increased sodium retention by the kidney. From Mus musculus (Mouse).
   6048..6113    +  CDS            CD4 (fragment): CD4_HUMAN - Experimental evidence at protein level: Swiss-Prot protein existence level 1. (Microbial infection) Primary receptor for human immunodeficiency virus-1 (HIV-1) (PubMed:2214026, PubMed:16331979, PubMed:9641677, PubMed:12089508). Down-regulated by HIV-1 Vpu (PubMed:17346169). Acts as a receptor for Human Herpes virus 7/HHV-7 (PubMed:7909607). From Homo sapiens (Human).
   6162..6272    +  CDS            KCNJ11 (fragment): KCJ11_HUMAN - Experimental evidence at protein level: Swiss-Prot protein existence level 1. This receptor is controlled by G proteins. Inward rectifier potassium channels are characterized by a greater tendency to allow potassium to flow into the cell rather than out of it. Their voltage dependence is regulated by the concentration of extracellular potassium; as external potassium is raised, the voltage range of the channel opening shifts to more positive voltages. The inward rectification is mainly due to the blockage of outward current by internal magnesium. Can be blocked by extracellular b
   6372..17      +  polyA_signal   bGH poly(A) signal (across the origin): bovine growth hormone polyadenylation signal
