[The description below was written by a language model from this plasmid's Addgene catalogue record and pLannotate feature annotations shown in this document.]
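Description:
CA-0192 CMVTO-Renin(mouse)-ECL-CD4-tevs-RXR6.2 is a 6,579 bp mammalian expression plasmid built on the CMVTO-FlpIn backbone. It is propagated in E. coli through a high-copy ColE1/pUC-type origin with ampicillin selection (AmpR under its own bla promoter). A partial f1 origin and remnants of a lac promoter/operator region are also annotated. For mammalian cells, the backbone carries an FRT site placed directly upstream of a hygromycin resistance coding sequence, followed by an SV40 polyadenylation signal. In Flp-In designs of this kind, FLP-mediated recombination into a genomic FRT landing pad is what allows the hygromycin marker to be expressed, so stable single-site integrants can be selected. The plasmid can also be used by transient transfection.

The expression cassette uses the CMV enhancer and immediate-early promoter followed by short tet operator matches, consistent with a "CMV-TO" promoter that is constitutive unless a Tet repressor is present. It ends in a bGH polyadenylation signal. The open reading frame encodes mouse renin (Ren1), an aspartyl endopeptidase. This is fused downstream to a short segment of human CD4, apparently its transmembrane region, and then to a fragment of human KCNJ11 (Kir6.2). The Kir6.2 fragment matches the "RXR6.2" in the name and presumably supplies an arginine-based RXR ER-retention motif. The "tevs" element suggests a TEV protease cleavage site between the membrane anchor and the retention motif, and "ECL" is not defined in the record; neither is annotated in the feature table. The stated purpose is ER-retained mouse renin. The layout suggests that cleavage would remove the retention signal and release the protease from the ER, which fits the associated work on protease control of secreted signals.
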