Addgene plasmid #231204: CA-0192 CMVTO-Renin(mouse)-ECL-CD4-tevs-RXR6.2
Purpose: ER-retained mouse renin
Depositing lab: Xiaojing Gao. Depositing organization: Stanford University. Publication: Orthogonalized human protease control of secreted signals. Aldrete CA, Call CC, Sant'Anna LE, Vlahos AE, Pei J, Cong Q, Gao XJ. Nat Chem Biol. 2025 Jan 15. doi: 10.1038/s41589-024-01831-x. PubMed 39814991.
Backbone
  Vector backbone: CMVTO-FlpIn
  Vector type: Mammalian Expression
Growth in bacteria
  Bacterial resistance: Ampicillin, 100 μg/mL
  Growth temperature: 37°C
  Growth strain: DH5alpha
  Copy number: High Copy
Gene/Insert
  Gene/Insert name: Renin(mouse)-ECL-CD4-tevs-RXR6.2
  Species: M. musculus (mouse)
  Entrez Gene: Ren1 (a.k.a. Ren, Ren-1, Ren-A, Ren1c, Ren1d, Rn-1, Rnr)
  Cloning method: Ligation Independent Cloning
Terms and licenses: Academic/Nonprofit Terms; Industry Terms: Not Available to Industry
How to cite: CA-0192 CMVTO-Renin(mouse)-ECL-CD4-tevs-RXR6.2 was a gift from Xiaojing Gao (Addgene plasmid # 231204 ; http://n2t.net/addgene:231204 ; RRID:Addgene_231204)
